>Addgene plasmid #120590 | Smp_195190-Cd4-bio-His | addgene full sequence | sequence record 234034 | Addgene NGS Result
GACATTGATTATTGACTAGTTATTAATAGTAATCAATTACGGGGTCATTAGTTCATAGCCCATATATGGA
GTTCCGCGTTACATAACTTACGGTAAATGGCCCGCCTGGCTGACCGCCCAACGACCCCCGCCCATTGACG
TCAATAATGACGTATGTTCCCATAGTAACGCCAATAGGGACTTTCCATTGACGTCAATGGGTGGAGTATT
TACGGTAAACTGCCCACTTGGCAGTACATCAAGTGTATCATATGCCAAGTCCGCCCCCTATTGACGTCAA
TGACGGTAAATGGCCCGCCTGGCATTATGCCCAGTACATGACCTTACGGGACTTTCCTACTTGGCAGTAC
ATCTACGTATTAGTCATCGCTATTACCATGGTGATGCGGTTTTGGCAGTACACCAATGGGCGTGGATAGC
GGTTTGACTCACGGGGATTTCCAAGTCTCCACCCCATTGACGTCAATGGGAGTTTGTTTTGGCACCAAAA
TCAACGGGACTTTCCAAAATGTCGTAATAACCCCGCCCCGTTGACGCAAATGGGCGGTAGGCGTGTACGG
TGGGAGGTCTATATAAGCAGAGCTCGTTTAGTGAACCGTCAGATCCTCACTCTCTTCCGCATCGCTGTCT
GCGAGGGCCAGCTGTTGGGCTCGCGGTTGAGGACAAACTCTTCGCGGTCTTTCCAGTACTCTTGGATCGG
AAACCCGTCGGCCTCCGAACGGTACTCCGCCACCGAGGGACCTGAGCGAGTCCGCATCGACCGGATCGGA
AAACCTCTCGAGAAAGGCGTCTAACCAGTCACAGTCGCAAGGTAGGCTGAGCACCGTGGCGGGCGGCAGC
GGGTGGCGGTCGGGGTTGTTTCTGGCGGAGGTGCTGCTGATGATGTAATTAAAGTAGGCGGTCTTGAGAC
GGCGGATGGTCGAGGTGAGGTGTGGCAGGCTTGAGATCCAGCTGTTGGGGTGAGTACTCCCTCTCAAAAG
CGGGCATTACTTCTGCGCTAAGATTGTCAGTTTCCAAAAACGAGGAGGATTTGATATTCACCTGGCCCGA
TCTGGCCATACACTTGAGTGACAATGACATCCACTTTGCCTTTCTCTCCACAGGTGTCCACTCCCAGGTC
CAAGTTTGCCACCATGGAGTTTCAGACCCAGGTACTCATGTCCCTGCTGCTCTGCATGTCTGGTGCGGCC
GCCGAACCTGAGCCTGAACCAGAGCCCGTGCCCGTGTCCCGGAACAGCAAGGACGTGTCCATCCAGACCG
ACGTGGACCTGGACCCCCGGTTCCTGCTGCTGGACCTGAAGAGAGAGATCGGCCGGCTGAAGGACACCTT
CAACGCCCTGGTGGCCAAGATCGACACCATCCCCCCCAGCAGCATTGCCACAGGCGCGCCGTCGACCTCC
ATCACGGCCTATAAGAGTGAGGGGGAGTCAGCGGAGTTCTCCTTCCCACTCAACCTTGGAGAGGAAAGCC
TGCAGGGAGAGTTGAGATGGAAGGCAGAGAAGGCTCCTTCTTCCCAGTCCTGGATCACCTTCTCCCTAAA
GAACCAAAAGGTGTCTGTGCAGAAGTCTACTAGCAACCCCAAGTTCCAGCTGTCCGAAACGCTCCCACTC
ACCCTTCAGATACCCCAGGTCTCCCTTCAGTTTGCTGGTTCTGGCAACCTGACCCTGACTCTGGACAGAG
GGATACTGTATCAGGAAGTGAACCTGGTGGTGATGAAAGTGACTCAGCCCGACAGCAACACTTTGACCTG
TGAGGTGATGGGACCCACCTCACCCAAGATGAGACTGATCTTGAAGCAGGAGAATCAGGAGGCCAGGGTC
TCCAGGCAGGAGAAAGTGATTCAAGTGCAGGCCCCTGAAGCAGGGGTGTGGCAATGTCTACTGAGTGAAG
GTGAAGAGGTCAAGATGGACTCCAAGATCCAGGTTTTATCCAAAGGGTTGAATTCCGGCAGCCTGCACCA
CATCCTGGACGCCCAGAAGATGCTGTGGAACCACAGGGACAGGAACCTGCCTCCTCTGGCCCCTCTGGGC
CCCCACCACCATCACCACCATTGAGTCTAGACACGTGATTAATTAAGGATCCCCCGACCTCGACCTCTGG
CTAATAAAGGAAATTTATTTTCATTGCAATAGTGTGTTGGAATTTTTTGTGTCTCTCACTCGGAAGGACA
TATGGGAGGGCAAATCATTTGGTCGAGATCCCTCGGAGATCTCTAGCTAGAGGATCGATCCCCGCCCCGG
ACGAACTAAACCTGACTACGACATCTCTGCCCCTTCTTCGCGGGGCAGTGCATGTAATCCCTTCAGTTGG
TTGGTACAACTTGCCAACTGGGCCCTGTTCCACATGTGACACGGGGGGGGACCAAACACAAAGGGGTTCT
CTGACTGTAGTTGACATCCTTATAAATGGATGTGCACATTTGCCAACACTGAGTGGCTTTCATCCTGGAG
CAGACTTTGCAGTCTGTGGACTGCAACACAACATTGCCTTTATGTGTAACTCTTGGCTGAAGCTCTTACA
CCAATGCTGGGGGACATGTACCTCCCAGGGGCCCAGGAAGACTACGGGAGGCTACACCAACGTCAATCAG
AGGGGCCTGTGTAGCTACCGATAAGCGGACCCTCAAGAGGGCATTAGCAATAGTGTTTATAAGGCCCCCT
TGTTAACCCTAAACGGGTAGCATATGCTTCCCGGGTAGTAGTATATACTATCCAGACTAACCCTAATTCA
ATAGCATATGTTACCCAACGGGAAGCATATGCTATCGAATTAGGGTTAGTAAAAGGGTCCTAAGGAACAG
CGATATCTCCCACCCCATGAGCTGTCACGGTTTTATTTACATGGGGTCAGGATTCCACGAGGGTAGTGAA
CCATTTTAGTCACAAGGGCAGTGGCTGAAGATCAAGGAGCGGGCAGTGAACTCTCCTGAATCTTCGCCTG
CTTCTTCATTCTCCTTCGTTTAGCTAATAGAATAACTGCTGAGTTGTGAACAGTAAGGTGTATGTGAGGT
GCTCGAAAACAAGGTTTCAGGTGACGCCCCCAGAATAAAATTTGGACGGGGGGTTCAGTGGTGGCATTGT
GCTATGACACCAATATAACCCTCACAAACCCCTTGGGCAATAAATACTAGTGTAGGAATGAAACATTCTG
AATATCTTTAACAATAGAAATCCATGGGGTGGGGACAAGCCGTAAAGACTGGATGTCCATCTCACACGAA
TTTATGGCTATGGGCAACACATAATCCTAGTGCAATATGATACTGGGGTTATTAAGATGTGTCCCAGGCA
GGGACCAAGACAGGTGAACCATGTTGTTACACTCTATTTGTAACAAGGGGAAAGAGAGTGGACGCCGACA
GCAGCGGACTCCACTGGTTGTCTCTAACACCCCCGAAAATTAAACGGGGCTCCACGCCAATGGGGCCCAT
AAACAAAGACAAGTGGCCACTCTTTTTTTTGAAATTGTGGAGTGGGGGCACGCGTCAGCCCCCACACGCC
GCCCTGCGGTTTTGGACTGTAAAATAAGGGTGTAATAACTTGGCTGATTGTAACCCCGCTAACCACTGCG
GTCAAACCACTTGCCCACAAAACCACTAATGGCACCCCGGGGAATACCTGCATAAGTAGGTGGGCGGGCC
AAGATAGGGGCGCGATTGCTGCGATCTGGAGGACAAATTACACACACTTGCGCCTGAGCGCCAAGCACAG
GGTTGTTGGTCCTCATATTCACGAGGTCGCTGAGAGCACGGTGGGCTAATGTTGCCATGGGTAGCATATA
CTACCCAAATATCTGGATAGCATATGCTATCCTAATCTATATCTGGGTAGCATAGGCTATCCTAATCTAT
ATCTGGGTAGCATATGCTATCCTAATCTATATCTGGGTAGTATATGCTATCCTAATTTATATCTGGGTAG
CATAGGCTATCCTAATCTATATCTGGGTAGCATATGCTATCCTAATCTATATCTGGGTAGTATATGCTAT
CCTAATCTGTATCCGGGTAGCATATGCTATCCTAATAGAGATTAGGGTAGTATATGCTATCCTAATTTAT
ATCTGGGTAGCATATACTACCCAAATATCTGGATAGCATATGCTATCCTAATCTATATCTGGGTAGCATA
TGCTATCCTAATCTATATCTGGGTAGCATAGGCTATCCTAATCTATATCTGGGTAGCATATGCTATCCTA
ATCTATATCTGGGTAGTATATGCTATCCTAATTTATATCTGGGTAGCATAGGCTATCCTAATCTATATCT
GGGTAGCATATGCTATCCTAATCTATATCTGGGTAGTATATGCTATCCTAATCTGTATCCGGGTAGCATA
TGCTATCCTCATGATAAGCTGTCAAACATGAGAATTTTCTTGAAGACGAAAGGGCCTCGTGATACGCCTA
TTTTTATAGGTTAATGTCATGATAATAATGGTTTCTTAGACGTCAGGTGGCACTTTTCGGGGAAATGTGC
GCGGAACCCCTATTTGTTTATTTTTCTAAATACATTCAAATATGTATCCGCTCATGAGACAATAACCCTG
ATAAATGCTTCAATAATATTGAAAAAGGAAGAGTATGAGTATTCAACATTTCCGTGTCGCCCTTATTCCC
TTTTTTGCGGCATTTTGCCTTCCTGTTTTTGCTCACCCAGAAACGCTGGTGAAAGTAAAAGATGCTGAAG
ATCAGTTGGGTGCACGAGTGGGTTACATCGAACTGGATCTCAACAGCGGTAAGATCCTTGAGAGTTTTCG
CCCCGAAGAACGTTTTCCAATGATGAGCACTTTTAAAGTTCTGCTATGTGGCGCGGTATTATCCCGTGTT
GACGCCGGGCAAGAGCAACTCGGTCGCCGCATACACTATTCTCAGAATGACTTGGTTGAGTACTCACCAG
TCACAGAAAAGCATCTTACGGATGGCATGACAGTAAGAGAATTATGCAGTGCTGCCATAACCATGAGTGA
TAACACTGCGGCCAACTTACTTCTGACAACGATCGGAGGACCGAAGGAGCTAACCGCTTTTTTGCACAAC
ATGGGGGATCATGTAACTCGCCTTGATCGTTGGGAACCGGAGCTGAATGAAGCCATACCAAACGACGAGC
GTGACACCACGATGCCTGCAGCAATGGCAACAACGTTGCGCAAACTATTAACTGGCGAACTACTTACTCT
AGCTTCCCGGCAACAATTAATAGACTGGATGGAGGCGGATAAAGTTGCAGGACCACTTCTGCGCTCGGCC
CTTCCGGCTGGCTGGTTTATTGCTGATAAATCTGGAGCCGGTGAGCGTGGGTCTCGCGGTATCATTGCAG
CACTGGGGCCAGATGGTAAGCCCTCCCGTATCGTAGTTATCTACACGACGGGGAGTCAGGCAACTATGGA
TGAACGAAATAGACAGATCGCTGAGATAGGTGCCTCACTGATTAAGCATTGGTAACTGTCAGACCAAGTT
TACTCATATATACTTTAGATTGATTTAAAACTTCATTTTTAATTTAAAAGGATCTAGGTGAAGATCCTTT
TTGATAATCTCATGACCAAAATCCCTTAACGTGAGTTTTCGTTCCACTGAGCGTCAGACCCCGTAGAAAA
GATCAAAGGATCTTCTTGAGATCCTTTTTTTCTGCGCGTAATCTGCTGCTTGCAAACAAAAAAACCACCG
CTACCAGCGGTGGTTTGTTTGCCGGATCAAGAGCTACCAACTCTTTTTCCGAAGGTAACTGGCTTCAGCA
GAGCGCAGATACCAAATACTGTTCTTCTAGTGTAGCCGTAGTTAGGCCACCACTTCAAGAACTCTGTAGC
ACCGCCTACATACCTCGCTCTGCTAATCCTGTTACCAGTGGCTGCTGCCAGTGGCGATAAGTCGTGTCTT
ACCGGGTTGGACTCAAGACGATAGTTACCGGATAAGGCGCAGCGGTCGGGCTGAACGGGGGGTTCGTGCA
CACAGCCCAGCTTGGAGCGAACGACCTACACCGAACTGAGATACCTACAGCGTGAGCTATGAGAAAGCGC
CACGCTTCCCGAAGGGAGAAAGGCGGACAGGTATCCGGTAAGCGGCAGGGTCGGAACAGGAGAGCGCACG
AGGGAGCTTCCAGGGGGAAACGCCTGGTATCTTTATAGTCCTGTCGGGTTTCGCCACCTCTGACTTGAGC
GTCGATTTTTGTGATGCTCGTCAGGGGGGCGGAGCCTATGGAAAAACGCCAGCAACGCGGCCTTTTTACG
GTTCCTGGCCTTTTGCTGGCCTTTTGCTCACATGTTCTTTCCTGCGTTATCCCCTGATTCTGTGGATAAC
CGTATTACCGCCTTTGAGTGAGCTGATACCGCTCGCCGCAGCCGAACGACCGAGCGCAGCGAGTCAGTGA
GCGAGGAAGCGGAAGAGCGCCCAATACGCAAACCGCCTCTCCCCGCGCGTTGGCCGATTCATTAATGCAG
CTGGCACGACAGGTTTCCCGACTGGAAAGCGGGCAGTGAGCGCAACGCAATTAATGTGAGTTAGCTCACT
CATTAGGCACCCCAGGCTTTACACTTTATGCTTCCGGCTCGTATGTTGTGTGGAATTGTGAGCGGATAAC
AATTTCACACAGGAAACAGCTATGACCATGATTACGCCAAGCTCTAGCTAGAGGTCGACCAATTCTCATG
TTTGACAGCTTATCATCGCAGATCCGGGCAACGTTGTTGCCATTGCTGCAGGCGCAGAACTGGTAGGTAT
GGAAGATCTATACATTGAATCAATATTGGCAATTAGCCATATTAGTCATTGGTTATATAGCATAAATCAA
TATTGGCTATTGGCCATTGCATACGTTGTATCTATATCATAATATGTACATTTATATTGGCTCATGTCCA
ATATGACCGCCATGTT
Features (pLannotate 1.2.2; 18 found; start..end, strand, type, name):
      1..380     +  enhancer       CMV enhancer: human cytomegalovirus immediate early enhancer
    382..581     +  promoter       CMV promoter: human cytomegalovirus (CMV) immediate early promoter
    649..687     +  misc_feature   Ad SA (fragment): adenovirus major late transcript splice acceptor (Friedrich and Soriano, 1991)
    720..929     -  CDS            PTP (fragment): TERM_ADE02 - Experimental evidence at protein level: Swiss-Prot protein existence level 1. Protein covalently bound to the viral DNA that acts as a primer for viral genomic replication by DNA strand displacement. Assembles on the viral origin of replication in an initiation complex with viral polymerase, DBP, host NFIA and host POU2F1/OCT1. During initiation, the polymerase covalently couples the first dCTP with Ser- 580 of pTP. The terminal protein stimulates the template activity over 20 fold compared to protein-free templates. Neo-synthesized viral genomes are linked to two preterminal prot
    960..1049    +  intron         chimeric intron (fragment): chimera between introns from adenovirus and immunoglobulin heavy chain genes
   1068..1114    +  CDS            IgH signal sequence (fragment): signal sequence from the mouse immunoglobulin heavy chain variable region
   1383..1943    +  CDS            Cd4 (fragment): CD4_RAT - Experimental evidence at protein level: Swiss-Prot protein existence level 1. Integral membrane glycoprotein that plays an essential role in the immune response and serves multiple functions in responses against both external and internal offenses. In T-cells, functions primarily as a coreceptor for MHC class II molecule:peptide complex. The antigens presented by class II peptides are derived from extracellular proteins while class I peptides are derived from cytosolic proteins. Interacts simultaneously with the T-cell receptor (TCR) and the MHC class II presented by antigen presenti
   2103..2158    +  polyA_signal   β-globin poly(A) signal: rabbit β-globin polyadenylation signal (Gil and Proudfoot, 1987)
   2672..4353    -  rep_origin     oriP (fragment): Epstein-Barr virus oriP replication origin (Yates et al., 2000)
   4480..4584    +  promoter       AmpR promoter: bla
   4585..5445    +  CDS            AmpR: β-lactamase; bla; confers resistance to ampicillin, carbenicillin, and related antibiotics
   5616..6204    +  rep_origin     ori: high-copy-number ColE1/pMB1/pBR322/pUC origin of replication
   6387..6479    +  CDS            lacI (fragment): lac repressor; lacI; The lac repressor binds to the lac operator to inhibit transcription in E. coli. This inhibition can be relieved by adding lactose or isopropyl-β-D-thiogalactopyranoside (IPTG).
   6492..6513    +  protein_bind   CAP binding site: CAP binding activates transcription in the presence of cAMP. E. coli catabolite activator protein
   6528..6558    +  promoter       lac promoter: promoter for the E. coli lac operon
   6566..6582    +  protein_bind   lac operator: The lac repressor binds to the lac operator to inhibit transcription in E. coli. This inhibition can be relieved by adding lactose or isopropyl-β-D-thiogalactopyranoside (IPTG). lac repressor encoded by lacI
   6652..6668    +  promoter       tet promoter (fragment): E. coli promoter for tetracycline efflux protein gene
   6678..6703    -  CDS            bla(M) (fragment): β-lactamase lacking the signal sequence; bla(M); allows cytosolic expression of β-lactamase
