[The description below was written by a language model from this plasmid's Addgene catalogue record and pLannotate feature annotations shown in this document.]
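Description:
Smp_195190-Cd4-bio-His is a mammalian expression plasmid built on the pTT3 backbone for producing a recombinant, secreted form of the Schistosoma mansoni protein Smp_195190. It is maintained in E. coli through a high-copy ColE1/pUC-type origin and selected with ampicillin via the β-lactamase gene. The backbone also carries a fragment of the Epstein-Barr virus oriP, which supports episomal maintenance and higher yields in transfected cell lines that supply EBNA1, although the record does not name a specific host line. Short lac regulatory remnants and other small annotated fragments appear to be backbone leftovers with no role in expression.

The expression cassette is driven by the CMV immediate early enhancer and promoter, followed by adenovirus-derived leader and splice sequences and a chimeric intron fragment that typically improve transcript processing and translation. The antisense "PTP" annotation in this region most likely reflects this adenoviral leader sequence, not a real coding element. A mouse immunoglobulin heavy chain signal sequence fragment sits at the start of the open reading frame and directs the product into the secretory pathway. The small S. mansoni insert (about 190 bp) was cloned between preserved NotI and AscI sites, so it is fused in frame to a C-terminal backbone tag. This tag consists of rat Cd4 domains 3 and 4, a biotinylation ("bio") sequence and a 6-histidine tag, though only the Cd4 portion is annotated in the feature table. A rabbit β-globin polyadenylation signal terminates the transcript.

The His tag permits affinity purification, and the biotinylation sequence allows capture on streptavidin. The plasmid belongs to a library of schistosome cell-surface and secreted proteins that was used to identify early serological markers of infection.
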