Addgene plasmid #120590: Smp_195190-Cd4-bio-His
Purpose: Expression of recombinant S. mansoni protein
Depositing lab: Gavin Wright. Depositing organization: Wellcome Sanger Institute. Publication: A library of cell-surface and secreted proteins from Schistosoma mansoni identifies early serological markers of infection. Cécile Crosnier, Anna V. Protasio, Gabriel Rinaldi, Shona Wilson, Matthew Berriman, Gavin J. Wright. bioRXiv 10.1101/593616.
Backbone
  Vector backbone: pTT3
  Backbone manufacturer: Yves Durocher, NRC
  Backbone size w/o insert (bp): 6686
  Vector type: Mammalian Expression
Growth in bacteria
  Bacterial resistance: Ampicillin, 100 μg/mL
  Growth temperature: 37°C
  Growth strain: DH5alpha
  Copy number: High Copy
Gene/Insert
  Gene/Insert name: Smp_195190
  Species: Schistosoma mansoni
  Insert size (bp): 190
  Entrez Gene: Smp_195190 (a.k.a. Smp_195190)
  Promoter: CMV
  Tag / fusion protein: ratCd4(d3+4)-bio-6His (C terminal on backbone)
  Cloning method: Restriction Enzyme; 5′ cloning site NotI (not destroyed); 3′ cloning site AscI (not destroyed)
Terms and licenses: Academic/Nonprofit Terms; Industry Terms: Not Available to Industry
How to cite: Smp_195190-Cd4-bio-His was a gift from Gavin Wright (Addgene plasmid # 120590 ; http://n2t.net/addgene:120590 ; RRID:Addgene_120590)
